>Addgene plasmid #161669 | IDG_KCNH6_OE_1 | addgene full sequence | sequence record 319661 | Addgene NGS Result
CGTTACATAACTTACGGTAAATGGCCCGCCTGGCTGACCGCCCAACGACCCCCGCCCATTGACGTCAATA
ATGACGTATGTTCCCATAGTAACGCCAATAGGGACTTTCCATTGACGTCAATGGGTGGAGTATTTACGGT
AAACTGCCCACTTGGCAGTACATCAAGTGTATCATATGCCAAGTACGCCCCCTATTGACGTCAATGACGG
TAAATGGCCCGCCTGGCATTATGCCCAGTACATGACCTTATGGGACTTTCCTACTTGGCAGTACATCTAC
GTATTAGTCATCGCTATTACCATGGTGATGCGGTTTTGGCAGTACATCAATGGGCGTGGATAGCGGTTTG
ACTCACGGGGATTTCCAAGTCTCCACCCCATTGACGTCAATGGGAGTTTGTTTTGGCACCAAAATCAACG
GGACTTTCCAAAATGTCGTAACAACTCCGCCCCATTGACGCAAATGGGCGGTAGGCGTGTACGGTGGGAG
GTCTATATAAGCAGAGCTCTCTGGCTAACTGTCGGGATCAACAAGTTTGTACAAAAAAGTTGGCATGCCG
GTCCGCAGGGGCCACGTCGCTCCCCAAAACACTTACCTGGACACCATCATCCGCAAGTTCGAGGGCCAAA
GTCGGAAGTTCCTGATTGCCAATGCTCAGATGGAGAACTGCGCCATCATTTACTGCAACGACGGCTTCTG
CGAACTCTTCGGCTACTCCCGAGTGGAGGTGATGCAGCAACCCTGCACCTGCGACTTCCTCACAGGCCCC
AACACACCAAGCAGCGCCGTGTCCCGCCTAGCGCAGGCCCTGCTGGGGGCTGAGGAGTGCAAGGTGGACA
TCCTCTACTACCGCAAGGATGCCTCCAGCTTCCGCTGCCTGGTAGATGTGGTGCCCGTGAAGAACGAGGA
CGGGGCTGTCATCATGTTCATTCTCAACTTCGAGGACCTGGCCCAGCTCCTGGCCAAGTGCAGCAGCCGC
AGCTTGTCCCAGCGCCTGTTGTCCCAGAGCTTCCTGGGCTCCGAGGGCTCTCATGGCAGGCCAGGCGGAC
CAGGGCCAGGCACAGGCAGGGGCAAGTACAGGACCATCAGCCAGATCCCACAGTTCACGCTCAACTTCGT
GGAGTTCAACTTGGAGAAGCACCGCTCCAGCTCCACCACGGAGATTGAGATCATCGCGCCCCATAAGGTG
GTGGAGCGGACACAGAACGTCACTGAGAAGGTCACCCAGGTCCTGTCCCTGGGCGCGGATGTGCTGCCGG
AGTACAAGCTGCAGGCGCCGCGCATCCACCGCTGGACCATCCTGCACTACAGCCCCTTCAAGGCCGTGTG
GGACTGGCTCATCCTGCTGCTGGTCATCTACACGGCTGTCTTCACGCCCTACTCAGCCGCCTTCCTGCTC
AGCGACCAGGACGAATCACGGCGTGGGGCCTGCAGCTATACCTGCAGTCCCCTCACTGTGGTGGATCTCA
TCGTGGACATCATGTTCGTCGTGGACATCGTCATCAACTTCCGCACCACCTATGTCAACACCAATGATGA
GGTGGTCAGCCACCCCCGCCGCATCGCCGTCCACTACTTCAAGGGCTGGTTCCTCATTGACATGGTGGCC
GCCATCCCTTTCGACCTCCTGATCTTCCGCACTGGCTCCGATGAGACCACAACCCTGATTGGGCTATTGA
AGACAGCGCGGCTGCTGCGGCTGGTGCGCGTAGCACGGAAGCTGGACCGCTACTCTGAGTATGGGGCGGC
TGTGCTCTTCTTGCTCATGTGCACCTTCGCGCTCATAGCGCACTGGCTGGCCTGCATCTGGTACGCCATC
GGCAATGTGGAGCGGCCCTACCTAGAACACAAGATCGGCTGGCTGGACAGCCTGGGTGTGCAGCTTGGCA
AGCGCTACAACGGCAGCGACCCAGCCTCGGGCCCCTCGGTGCAGGACAAGTATGTCACAGCCCTCTACTT
CACCTTCAGCAGCCTCACCAGCGTGGGCTTCGGCAATGTCTCGCCCAACACCAACTCCGAGAAGGTCTTC
TCCATCTGCGTCATGCTCATCGGCTGTGAGTGCCCAACTTTCTTGTACAAAGTGGTTGGTAAGCCTATCC
CTAACCCTCTCCTCGGTCTCGATTCTACGTAGTAATGAGCTAGCGCTAACCGGTGGCGCGTTAAGTCGAC
AATCAACCTCTGGATTACAAAATTTGTGAAAGATTGACTGGTATTCTTAACTATGTTGCTCCTTTTACGC
TATGTGGATACGCTGCTTTAATGCCTTTGTATCATGCTATTGCTTCCCGTATGGCTTTCATTTTCTCCTC
CTTGTATAAATCCTGGTTGCTGTCTCTTTATGAGGAGTTGTGGCCCGTTGTCAGGCAACGTGGCGTGGTG
TGCACTGTGTTTGCTGACGCAACCCCCACTGGTTGGGGCATTGCCACCACCTGTCAGCTCCTTTCCGGGA
CTTTCGCTTTCCCCCTCCCTATTGCCACGGCGGAACTCATCGCCGCCTGCCTTGCCCGCTGCTGGACAGG
GGCTCGGCTGTTGGGCACTGACAATTCCGTGGTGTTGTCGGGGAAATCATCGTCCTTTCCTTGGCTGCTC
GCCTGTGTTGCCACCTGGATTCTGCGCGGGACGTCCTTCTGCTACGTCCCTTCGGCCCTCAATCCAGCGG
ACCTTCCTTCCCGCGGCCTGCTGCCGGCTCTGCGGCCTCTTCCGCGTCTTCGCCTTCGCCCTCAGACGAG
TCGGATCTCCCTTTGGGCCGCCTCCCCGCGTCGACTTTAAGACCAATGACTTACAAGGCAGCTGTAGATC
TTAGCCACTTTTTAAAAGAAAAGGGGGGACTGGAAGGGCTAATTCACTCCCAACGAAGACAAGATCTGCT
TTTTGCTTGTACTGGGTCTCTCTGGTTAGACCAGATCTGAGCCTGGGAGCTCTCTGGCTAACTAGGGAAC
CCACTGCTTAAGCCTCAATAAAGCTTGCCTTGAGTGCTTCAAGTAGTGTGTGCCCGTCTGTTGTGTGACT
CTGGTAACTAGAGATCCCTCAGACCCTTTTAGTCAGTGTGGAAAATCTCTAGCAGTACGTATAGTAGTTC
ATGTCATCTTATTATTCAGTATTTATAACTTGCAAAGAAATGAATATCAGAGAGTGAGAGGAACTTGTTT
ATTGCAGCTTATAATGGTTACAAATAAAGCAATAGCATCACAAATTTCACAAATAAAGCATTTTTTTCAC
TGCATTCTAGTTGTGGTTTGTCCAAACTCATCAATGTATCTTATCATGTCTGGCTCTAGCTATCCCGCCC
CTAACTCCGCCCATCCCGCCCCTAACTCCGCCCAGTTCCGCCCATTCTCCGCCCCATGGCTGACTAATTT
TTTTTATTTATGCAGAGGCCGAGGCCGCCTCGGCCTCTGAGCTATTCCAGAAGTAGTGAGGAGGCTTTTT
TGGAGGCCTAGGGACGTACCCAATTCGCCCTATAGTGAGTCGTATTACGCGCGCTCACTGGCCGTCGTTT
TACAACGTCGTGACTGGGAAAACCCTGGCGTTACCCAACTTAATCGCCTTGCAGCACATCCCCCTTTCGC
CAGCTGGCGTAATAGCGAAGAGGCCCGCACCGATCGCCCTTCCCAACAGTTGCGCAGCCTGAATGGCGAA
TGGG
[124 nt withheld, positions 3645-3768]
C
[91 nt withheld, positions 3770-3860]
A
[49 nt withheld, positions 3862-3910]
CCTTTGACGTTGGAGTCCACGTTCTTT
[37 nt withheld, positions 3938-3974]
ACCCTATCTCGGTCTATTCTTTTGATTTATAAGGGATTTTGCCGATTTCGGCCTATTGGTTAAAAAATGA
GCTGATTTAACAAAAATTTAACGCGAATTTTAACAAAATATTAACGCTTACAATTTAGGTGGCACTTTTC
GGGGAAATGTGCGCGGAACCCCTATTTGTTTATTTTTCTAAATACATTCAAATATGTATCCGCTCATGAG
ACAATAACCCTGATAAATGCTTCAATAATATTGAAAAAGGAAGAGTATGAGTATTCAACATTTCCGTGTC
GCCCTTATTCCCTTTTTTGCGGCATTTTGCCTTCCTGTTTTTGCTCACCCAGAAACGCTGGTGAAAGTAA
AAGATGCTGAAGATCAGTTGGGTGCACGAGTGGGTTACATCGAACTGGATCTCAACAGCGGTAAGATCCT
TGAGAGTTTTCGCCCCGAAGAACGTTTTCCAATGATGAGCACTTTTAAAGTTCTGCTATGTGGCGCGGTA
TTATCCCGTATTGACGCCGGGCAAGAGCAACTCGGTCGCCGCATACACTATTCTCAGAATGACTTGGTTG
AGTACTCACCAGTCACAGAAAAGCATCTTACGGATGGCATGACAGTAAGAGAATTATGCAGTGCTGCCAT
AACCATGAGTGATAACACTGCGGCCAACTTACTTCTGACAACGATCGGAGGACCGAAGGAGCTAACCGCT
TTTTTGCACAACATGGGGGATCATGTAACTCGCCTTGATCGTTGGGAACCGGAGCTGAATGAAGCCATAC
CAAACGACGAGCGTGACACCACGATGCCTGTAGCAATGGCAACAACGTTGCGCAAACTATTAACTGGCGA
ACTACTTACTCTAGCTTCCCGGCAACAATTAATAGACTGGATGGAGGCGGATAAAGTTGCAGGACCACTT
CTGCGCTCGGCCCTTCCGGCTGGCTGGTTTATTGCTGATAAATCTGGAGCCGGTGAGCGTGGGTCTCGCG
GTATCATTGCAGCACTGGGGCCAGATGGTAAGCCCTCCCGTATCGTAGTTATCTACACGACGGGGAGTCA
GGCAACTATGGATGAACGAAATAGACAGATCGCTGAGATAGGTGCCTCACTGATTAAGCATTGGTAACTG
TCAGACCAAGTTTACTCATATATACTTTAGATTGATTTAAAACTTCATTTTTAATTTAAAAGGATCTAGG
TGAAGATCCTTTTTGATAATCTCATGACCAAAATCCCTTAACGTGAGTTTTCGTTCCACTGAGCGTCAGA
CCCCGTAGAAAAGATCAAAGGATCTTCTTGAGATCCTTTTTTTCTGCGCGTAATCTGCTGCTTGCAAACA
AAAAAACCACCGCTACCAGCGGTGGTTTGTTTGCCGGATCAAGAGCTACCAACTCTTTTTCCGAAGGTAA
CTGGCTTCAGCAGAGCGCAGATACCAAATACTGTTCTTCTAGTGTAGCCGTAGTTAGGCCACCACTTCAA
GAACTCTGTAGCACCGCCTACATACCTCGCTCTGCTAATCCTGTTACCAGTGGCTGCTGCCAGTGGCGAT
AAGTCGTGTCTTACCGGGTTGGACTCAAGACGATAGTTACCGGATAAGGCGCAGCGGTCGGGCTGAACGG
GGGGTTCGTGCACACAGCCCAGCTTGGAGCGAACGACCTACACCGAACTGAGATACCTACAGCGTGAGCT
ATGAGAAAGCGCCACGCTTCCCGAAGGGAGAAAGGCGGACAGGTATCCGGTAAGCGGCAGGGTCGGAACA
GGAGAGCGCACGAGGGAGCTTCCAGGGGGAAACGCCTGGTATCTTTATAGTCCTGTCGGGTTTCGCCACC
TCTGACTTGAGCGTCGATTTTTGTGATGCTCGTCAGGGGGGCGGAGCCTATGGAAAAACGCCAGCAACGC
GGCCTTTTTACGGTTCCTGGCCTTTTGCTGGCCTTTTGCTCACATGTTCTTTCCTGCGTTATCCCCTGAT
TCTGTGGATAACCGTATTACCGCCTTTGAGTGAGCTGATACCGCTCGCCGCAGCCGAACGACCGAGCGCA
GCGAGTCAGTGAGCGAGGAAGCGGAAGAGCGCCCAATACGCAAACCGCCTCTCCCCGCGCGTTGGCCGAT
TCATTAATGCAGCTGGCACGACAGGTTTCCCGACTGGAAAGCGGGCAGTGAGCGCAACGCAATTAATGTG
AGTTAGCTCACTCATTAGGCACCCCAGGCTTTACACTTTATGCTTCCGGCTCGTATGTTGTGTGGAATTG
TGAGCGGATAACAATTTCACACAGGAAACAGCTATGACCATGATTACGCCAAGCGCGCAATTAACCCTCA
CTAAAGGGAACAAAAGCTGGAGCTGCAAGCTTAATGTAGTCTTATGCAATACTCTTGTAGTCTTGCAACA
TGGTAACGATGAGTTAGCAACATGCCTTACAAGGAGAGAAAAAGCACCGTGCATGCCGATTGGTGGAAGT
AAGGTGGTACGATCGTGCCTTATTAGGAAGGCAACAGACGGGTCTGACATGGATTGGACGAACCACTGAA
TTGCCGCATTGCAGAGATATTGTATTTAAGTGCCTAGCTCGATACATAAACGGGTCTCTCTGGTTAGACC
AGATCTGAGCCTGGGAGCTCTCTGGCTAACTAGGGAACCCACTGCTTAAGCCTCAATAAAGCTTGCCTTG
AGTGCTTCAAGTAGTGTGTGCCCGTCTGTTGTGTGACTCTGGTAACTAGAGATCCCTCAGACCCTTTTAG
TCAGTGTGGAAAATCTCTAGCAGTGGCGCCCGAACAGGGACTTGAAAGCGAAAGGGAAACCAGAGGAGCT
CTCTCGACGCAGGACTCGGCTTGCTGAAGCGCGCACGGCAAGAGGCGAGGGGCGGCGACTGGTGAGTACG
CCAAAAATTTTGACTAGCGGAGGCTAGAAGGAGAGAGATGGGTGCGAGAGCGTCAGTATTAAGCGGGGGA
GAATTAGATCGCGATGGGAAAAAATTCGGTTAAGGCCAGGGGGAAAGAAAAAATATAAATTAAAACATAT
AGTATGGGCAAGCAGGGAGCTAGAACGATTCGCAGTTAATCCTGGCCTGTTAGAAACATCAGAAGGCTGT
AGACAAATACTGGGACAGCTACAACCATCCCTTCAGACAGGATCAGAAGAACTTAGATCATTATATAATA
CAGTAGCAACCCTCTATTGTGTGCATCAAAGGATAGAGATAAAAGACACCAAGGAAGCTTTAGACAAGAT
AGAGGAAGAGCAAAACAAAAGTAAGACCACCGCACAGCAAGCGGCCGCTGATCTTCAGACCTGGAGGAGG
AGATATGAGGGACAATTGGAGAAGTGAATTATATAAATATAAAGTAGTAAAAATTGAACCATTAGGAGTA
GCACCCACCAAGGCAAAGAGAAGAGTGGTGCAGAGAGAAAAAAGAGCAGTGGGAATAGGAGCTTTGTTCC
TTGGGTTCTTGGGAGCAGCAGGAAGCACTATGGGCGCAGCGTCAATGACGCTGACGGTACAGGCCAGACA
ATTATTGTCTGGTATAGTGCAGCAGCAGAACAATTTGCTGAGGGCTATTGAGGCGCAACAGCATCTGTTG
CAACTCACAGTCTGGGGCATCAAGCAGCTCCAGGCAAGAATCCTGGCTGTGGAAAGATACCTAAAGGATC
AACAGCTCCTGGGGATTTGGGGTTGCTCTGGAAAACTCATTTGCACCACTGCTGTGCCTTGGAATGCTAG
TTGGAGTAATAAATCTCTGGAACAGATTTGGAATCACACGACCTGGATGGAGTGGGACAGAGAAATTAAC
AATTACACAAGCTTAATACACTCCTTAATTGAAGAATCGCAAAACCAGCAAGAAAAGAATGAACAAGAAT
TATTGGAATTAGATAAATGGGCAAGTTTGTGGAATTGGTTTAACATAACAAATTGGCTGTGGTATATAAA
ATTATTCATAATGATAGTAGGAGGCTTGGTAGGTTTAAGAATAGTTTTTGCTGTACTTTCTATAGTGAAT
AGAGTTAGGCAGGGATATTCACCATTATCGTTTCAGACCCACCTCCCAACCCCGAGGGGACCCTTGCGCC
TTTTCCAAGGCAGCCCTGGGTTTGCGCAGGGACGCGGCTGCTCTGGGCGTGGTTCCGGGAAACGCAGCGG
CGCCGACCCTGGGTCTCGCACATTCTTCACGTCCGTTCGCAGCGTCACCCGGATCTTCGCCGCTACCCTT
GTGGGCCCCCCGGCGACGCTTCCTGCTCCGCCCCTAAGTCGGGAAGGTTCCTTGCGGTTCGCGGCGTGCC
GGACGTGACAAACGGAAGCCGCACGTCTCACTAGTACCCTCGCAGACGGACAGCGCCAGGGAGCAATGGC
AGCGCGCCGACCGCGATGGGCTGTGGCCAATAGCGGCTGCTCAGCAGGGCGCGCCGAGAGCAGCGGCCGG
GAAGGGGCGGTGCGGGAGGCGGGGTGTGGGGCGGTAGTGTGGGCCCTGTTCCTGCCCGCGCGGTGTTCCG
CATTCTGCAAGCCTCCGGAGCGCACGTCGGCAGTCGGCTCCCTCGTTGACCGAATCACCGACCTCTCTCC
CCAGGGGGTACCACCATGGCCAAGCCTTTGTCTCAAGAAGAATCCACCCTCATTGAAAGAGCAACGGCTA
CAATCAACAGCATCCCCATCTCTGAAGACTACAGCGTCGCCAGCGCAGCTCTCTCTAGCGACGGCCGCAT
CTTCACTGGTGTCAATGTATATCATTTTACTGGGGGACCTTGTGCAGAACTCGTGGTGCTGGGCACTGCT
GCTGCTGCGGCAGCTGGCAACCTGACTTGTATCGTCGCGATCGGAAATGAGAACAGGGGCATCTTGAGCC
CCTGCGGACGGTGCCGACAGGTGCTTCTCGATCTGCATCCTGGGATCAAAGCCATAGTGAAGGACAGTGA
TGGACAGCCGACGGCAGTTGGGATTCGTGAATTGCTGCCCTCTGGTTATGTGTGGGAGGGCCTGCAGCTG
CAGTAGTAAGAATTCTAGATCTTGAGACAAATGGCAGTATTCATCCACAATTTTAAAAGAAAAGGGGGGA
TTGGGGGGTACAGTGCAGGGGAAAGAATAGTAGACATAATAGCAACAGACATACAAACTAAAGAATTACA
AAAACAAATTACAAAAATTCAAAATTTTCGGGTTTATTACAGGGACAGCAGAGATCCACTTTGGCGCCGG
CTCGAGGGGGCCCGGGGTTATTAATAGTAATCAATTACGGGGTCATTAGTTCATAGCCCATATATGGAGT
TCCG
Features (pLannotate 1.2.2; 32 found; start..end, strand, type, name):
      1..304     +  enhancer       CMV enhancer: human cytomegalovirus immediate early enhancer
    305..508     +  promoter       CMV promoter: human cytomegalovirus (CMV) immediate early promoter
    532..549     +  protein_bind   attB1 (fragment): mutant version of attB; core recombination site for the Gateway® BP reaction BP Clonase™
    555..2054    +  CDS            Kcnh6 (fragment): KCNH6_RAT - Also known as Erg2. Experimental evidence at protein level: Swiss-Prot protein existence level 1. Pore-forming (alpha) subunit of voltage-gated potassium channel. Elicits a slowly activating, rectifying current. Channel properties may be modulated by cAMP and subunit assembly. From Rattus norvegicus (Rat).
   2063..2086    -  protein_bind   attB2: mutant version of attB; recombination site for the Gateway® BP reaction BP Clonase™
   2088..2129    +  CDS            V5 tag: epitope tag from simian virus 5
   2171..2759    +  misc_feature   WPRE: woodchuck hepatitis virus posttranscriptional regulatory element
   2810..2829    +  misc_feature   cPPT/CTS (fragment): central polypurine tract and central termination sequence of HIV-1
   2831..3064    +  LTR            3' LTR (ΔU3): self-inactivating 3' long terminal repeat (LTR) from HIV-1
   3142..3263    +  polyA_signal   SV40 poly(A) signal: SV40 polyadenylation signal
   3303..3438    +  rep_origin     SV40 ori: SV40 origin of replication
   3459..3477    -  promoter       T7 promoter: promoter for bacteriophage T7 RNA polymerase
   3485..3640    +  CDS            lacZα (fragment): LacZα fragment of β-galactosidase; lacZ fragment
   3645..4073    +  rep_origin     f1 ori (sequence partly withheld): f1 bacteriophage origin of replication; arrow indicates direction of (+) strand synthesis
   4126..4230    +  promoter       AmpR promoter: bla
   4231..5091    +  CDS            AmpR: β-lactamase; bla; confers resistance to ampicillin, carbenicillin, and related antibiotics
   5262..5850    +  rep_origin     ori: high-copy-number ColE1/pMB1/pBR322/pUC origin of replication
   6033..6125    +  CDS            lacI (fragment): lac repressor; lacI; The lac repressor binds to the lac operator to inhibit transcription in E. coli. This inhibition can be relieved by adding lactose or isopropyl-β-D-thiogalactopyranoside (IPTG).
   6138..6159    +  protein_bind   CAP binding site: CAP binding activates transcription in the presence of cAMP. E. coli catabolite activator protein
   6174..6204    +  promoter       lac promoter: promoter for the E. coli lac operon
   6212..6228    +  protein_bind   lac operator: The lac repressor binds to the lac operator to inhibit transcription in E. coli. This inhibition can be relieved by adding lactose or isopropyl-β-D-thiogalactopyranoside (IPTG). lac repressor encoded by lacI
   6273..6291    +  promoter       T3 promoter: promoter for bacteriophage T3 RNA polymerase
   6319..6545    +  promoter       RSV promoter: Rous sarcoma virus enhancer/promoter
   6546..6726    +  LTR            5' LTR (truncated): truncated 5' long terminal repeat (LTR) from HIV-1
   6773..6898    +  misc_feature   HIV-1 Ψ: packaging signal of human immunodeficiency virus type 1
   6882..7245    +  CDS            HIV-1 gag (fragment): gag protein from human immunodeficiency virus 1; gag
   7391..7624    +  misc_feature   RRE: The Rev response element (RRE) of HIV-1 allows for Rev-dependent mRNA export from the nucleus to the cytoplasm.
   8001..8027    +  CDS            Rev (fragment): human immunodeficiency virus 1 (HIV-1) Rev protein; rev; enhances nuclear export of unspliced and incompletely spliced viral mRNAs
   8028..8528    +  promoter       hPGK promoter: human phosphoglycerate kinase 1 promoter
   8540..8935    +  CDS            BSD: blasticidin S deaminase; Aspergillus terreus BSD; confers resistance to blasticidin
   8995..9112    +  misc_feature   cPPT/CTS: central polypurine tract and central termination sequence of HIV-1
   9171..9228    +  enhancer       CMV enhancer (fragment): human cytomegalovirus immediate early enhancer
