[The description below was written by a language model from this plasmid's Addgene catalogue record and pLannotate feature annotations shown in this document.]
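Description:
IDG_KCNH6_OE_1 is a mammalian overexpression construct for human KCNH6 (also called ERG2, hERG2 or Kv11.2), the pore-forming alpha subunit of a voltage-gated potassium channel, built in the pLX304 backbone by Gateway cloning. Although catalogued simply as a mammalian expression vector, the feature table shows a third-generation, self-inactivating lentiviral architecture: an RSV promoter drives a truncated HIV-1 5' LTR, followed by the Ψ packaging signal with a partial gag sequence, the Rev response element, a cPPT/CTS, and a ΔU3 3' LTR with a downstream SV40 polyadenylation signal. The plasmid can therefore be packaged into lentiviral particles for stable integration as well as used for direct transfection.

Within the viral genome there are two expression units. A human PGK promoter drives the blasticidin S deaminase gene, allowing blasticidin selection of transduced or transfected cells. Downstream, the CMV enhancer/promoter drives the KCNH6 open reading frame, which is flanked by attB1 and attB2 recombination sites and is followed by a backbone-encoded C-terminal V5 epitope tag for detection; a WPRE after the tag enhances transcript expression. The annotation software matched the insert to a fragment of the rat Kcnh6 protein covering about 1.5 kb, which presumably reflects homology to its reference database rather than species of origin. The short annotated span may mean the cloned reading frame is a shorter isoform or only partly matched, and the record does not clarify this.

In bacteria, the plasmid is maintained through a ColE1/pUC-type origin and ampicillin resistance. An f1 origin, an SV40 origin and lac-region remnants are also present.
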