Addgene plasmid #161669: IDG_KCNH6_OE_1
Purpose: Overexpresses KCNH6
Depositing lab: Mike McManus. Depositing organization: University of California, San Francisco (UCSF).
Backbone
  Vector backbone: pLX304
  Vector type: Mammalian Expression
  Selectable markers: Blasticidin
Growth in bacteria
  Bacterial resistance: Ampicillin, 100 μg/mL
  Growth temperature: 30°C
  Growth strain: NEB Stable
  Copy number: Low Copy
Gene/Insert
  Gene/Insert name: KCNH6
  Species: H. sapiens (human)
  Entrez Gene: KCNH6 (a.k.a. ERG-2, ERG2, HERG2, Kv11.2, hERG-2)
  Tag / fusion protein: V5 (C terminal on backbone)
  Cloning method: Gateway Cloning
Terms and licenses: Academic/Nonprofit Terms; Industry Terms: Not Available to Industry
How to cite: IDG_KCNH6_OE_1 was a gift from Mike McManus (Addgene plasmid # 161669 ; http://n2t.net/addgene:161669 ; RRID:Addgene_161669)
