>Addgene plasmid #161669 | IDG_KCNH6_OE_1 | depositor partial sequence | sequence record 313368 | Partial Sequence
ATGCCGGTCCGCAGGGGCCACGTCGCTCCCCAAAACACTTACCTGGACACCATCATCCGCAAGTTCGAGG
GCCAAAGTCGGAAGTTCCTGATTGCCAATGCTCAGATGGAGAACTGCGCCATCATTTACTGCAACGACGG
CTTCTGCGAACTCTTCGGCTACTCCCGAGTGGAGGTGATGCAGCAACCCTGCACCTGCGACTTCCTCACA
GGCCCCAACACACCAAGCAGCGCCGTGTCCCGCCTAGCGCAGGCCCTGCTGGGGGCTGAGGAGTGCAAGG
TGGACATCCTCTACTACCGCAAGGATGCCTCCAGCTTCCGCTGCCTGGTAGATGTGGTGCCCGTGAAGAA
CGAGGACGGGGCTGTCATCATGTTCATTCTCAACTTCGAGGACCTGGCCCAGCTCCTGGCCAAGTGCAGC
AGCCGCAGCTTGTCCCAGCGCCTGTTGTCCCAGAGCTTCCTGGGCTCCGAGGGCTCTCATGGCAGGCCAG
GCGGACCAGGGCCAGGCACAGGCAGGGGCAAGTACAGGACCATCAGCCAGATCCCACAGTTCACGCTCAA
CTTCGTGGAGTTCAACTTGGAGAAGCACCGCTCCAGCTCCACCACGGAGATTGAGATCATCGCGCCCCAT
AAGGTGGTGGAGCGGACACAGAACGTCACTGAGAAGGTCACCCAGGTCCTGTCCCTGGGCGCGGATGTGC
TGCCGGAGTACAAGCTGCAGGCGCCGCGCATCCACCGCTGGACCATCCTGCACTACAGCCCCTTCAAGGC
CGTGTGGGACTGGCTCATCCTGCTGCTGGTCATCTACACGGCTGTCTTCACGCCCTACTCAGCCGCCTTC
CTGCTCAGCGACCAGGACGAATCACGGCGTGGGGCCTGCAGCTATACCTGCAGTCCCCTCACTGTGGTGG
ATCTCATCGTGGACATCATGTTCGTCGTGGACATCGTCATCAACTTCCGCACCACCTATGTCAACACCAA
TGATGAGGTGGTCAGCCACCCCCGCCGCATCGCCGTCCACTACTTCAAGGGCTGGTTCCTCATTGACATG
GTGGCCGCCATCCCTTTCGACCTCCTGATCTTCCGCACTGGCTCCGATGAGACCACAACCCTGATTGGGC
TATTGAAGACAGCGCGGCTGCTGCGGCTGGTGCGCGTAGCACGGAAGCTGGACCGCTACTCTGAGTATGG
GGCGGCTGTGCTCTTCTTGCTCATGTGCACCTTCGCGCTCATAGCGCACTGGCTGGCCTGCATCTGGTAC
GCCATCGGCAATGTGGAGCGGCCCTACCTAGAACACAAGATCGGCTGGCTGGACAGCCTGGGTGTGCAGC
TTGGCAAGCGCTACAACGGCAGCGACCCAGCCTCGGGCCCCTCGGTGCAGGACAAGTATGTCACAGCCCT
CTACTTCACCTTCAGCAGCCTCACCAGCGTGGGCTTCGGCAATGTCTCGCCCAACACCAACTCCGAGAAG
GTCTTCTCCATCTGCGTCATGCTCATCGGCTGTGAGTGCCCAACTTTCTTGTACAAAGTGGTTGGTAAGC
CTATCCCTAACCCTCTCCTCGGTCTCGATTCTACGTAG
